>Addgene plasmid #168437 | pTL376 | addgene full sequence | sequence record 349970 | Addgene NGS Result
CGGTGCGGGCCTCTTCGCTATTACGCCAGATCCTTTTGTTGTTTCCGGGTGTACAATATGGACTTCCTCT
TTTCTGGCAACCAAACCCATACATCGGGATTCCTATAATACCTTCGTTGGTCTCCCTAACATGTAGGTGG
CGGAGGGGAGATATACAATAGAACAGATACCAGACAAGACATAATGGGCTAAACAAGACTACACCAATTA
CACTGCCTCATTGATGGTGGTACATAACGAACTAATACTGTAGCCCTAGACTTGATAGCCATCATCATAT
CGAAGTTTCACTACCCTTTTTCCATTTGCCATCTATTGAAGTAATAATAGGCGCATGCAACTTCTTTTCT
TTTTTTTTCTTTTCTCTCTCCCCCGTTGTTGTCTCACCATATCCGCAATGACAAAAAAATGATGGAAGAC
ACTAAAGGAAAAAATTAACGACAAAGACAGCACCAACAGATGTCGTTGTTCCAGAGCTGATGAGGGGTAT
CTCGAAGCACACGAAACTTTTTCCTTCCTTCATTCACGCACACTACTCTCTAATGAGCAACGGTATACGG
CCTTCCTTCCAGTTACTTGAATTTGAAATAAAAAAAAGTTTGCTGTCTTGCTATCAAGTATAAATAGACC
TGCAATTATTAATCTTTTGTTTCCTCGTCATTGTTCTCGTTCCCTTTCTTCCTTGTTTCTTTTTCTGCAC
AATATTTCAAGCTATACCAAGCATACAATCAACTCCAAGCTTGAAGCAAGCCTCCTGAAAGATGAAGCTA
CTGTCTTCTATCGAACAAGCATGCGATATTTGCCGACTTAAAAAGCTCAAGTGCTCCAAAGAAAAACCGA
AGTGCGCCAAGTGTCTGAAGAACAACTGGGAGTGTCGCTACTCTCCCAAAACCAAAAGGTCTCCGCTGAC
TAGGGCACATCTGACAGAAGTGGAATCAAGGCTAGAAAGACTGGAACAGCTATTTCTACTGATTTTTCCT
CGAGAAGACCTTGACATGATTTTGAAAATGGATTCTTTACAGGATATAAAAGCATTGTTAACAGGATTAT
TTGTACAAGATAATGTGAATAAAGATGCCGTCACAGATAGATTGGCTTCAGTGGAGACTGATATGCCTCT
AACATTGAGACAGCATAGAATAAGTGCGACATCATCATCGGAAGAGAGTAGTAACAAAGGTCAAAGACAG
TTGACTGTATCGCCGGAATTTGTAATACGACTCACTATAGGGCGAGCCGCCATCATGGAGGAGCAGAAGC
TGATCTCAGAGGAGGACCTGCATATGGCCATGGAGGCCGAATTCGCCGATCCGGTGGTGCTGCGCATGGA
ACTGCATTGCGCCGGCTGCGCCCAGAAAGTGAAAAAGAGCATCAAACATCTGGCCGGCGTGGAAAGCGTG
GCCGCAGATGTGGCCACCAATACCGTTGTGGTTGCCGGTACCGCCGAAGCCGCAGCACTGAAAGCCCGCA
TCGAAGCCAAGACCAAAAAACCGGTGGAGGTGGTTAGCGCAGGTGGTGGCGGTGCAGCAGCTAAAAAACC
GGCCGCCGAACCGAAAGCCGTGAAAGATGACGGCGGCGAGAAAAAAGACGCACAGGCCAAAGAAGAAAAA
GGATCCGTCGACCTGCAGCGGCCGCATAACTAGCATAACCCCTTGGGGCCTCTAAACGGGTCTTGAGGGG
TTTTTTGCGCGCTTGCAGCCAAGCTAATTCCGGGCGAATTTCTTATGATTTATGATTTTTATTATTAAAT
AAGTTATAAAAAAAATAAGTGTATACAAATTTTAAAGTGACTCTTAGGTTTTAAAACGAAAATTCTTATT
CTTGAGTAACTCTTTCCTGTAGGTCAGGTTGCTTTCTCAGGTATAGCATGAGGTCGCTCTTATTGACCAC
ACCTCTACCGGCATGCAAGCTTGGCGTAATCATGGTCATAGCTGTTTCCTGTGTGAAATTGTTATCCGCT
CACAATTCCACACAACATACGAGCCGGAAGCATAAAGTGTAAAGCCTGGGGTGCCTAATGAGTGAGCTAA
CTCACATTAATTGCGTTGCGCTCACTGCCCGCTTTCCAGTCGGGAAACCTGTCGTGCCAGCTGCATTAAT
GAATCGGCCAACGCGCGGGGAGAGGCGGTTTGCGTATTGGGCGCTCTTCCGCTTCCTCGCTCACTGACTC
GCTGCGCTCGGTCGTTCGGCTGCGGCGAGCGGTATCAGCTCACTCAAAGGCGGTAATACGGTTATCCACA
GAATCAGGGGATAACGCAGGAAAGAACATGTGAGCAAAAGGCCAGCAAAAGGCCAGGAACCGTAAAAAGG
CCGCGTTGCTGGCGTTTTTCCATAGGCTCCGCCCCCCTGACGAGCATCACAAAAATCGACGCTCAAGTCA
GAGGTGGCGAAACCCGACAGGACTATAAAGATACCAGGCGTTTCCCCCTGGAAGCTCCCTCGTGCGCTCT
CCTGTTCCGACCCTGCCGCTTACCGGATACCTGTCCGCCTTTCTCCCTTCGGGAAGCGTGGCGCTTTCTC
ATAGCTCACGCTGTAGGTATCTCAGTTCGGTGTAGGTCGTTCGCTCCAAGCTGGGCTGTGTGCACGAACC
CCCCGTTCAGCCCGACCGCTGCGCCTTATCCGGTAACTATCGTCTTGAGTCCAACCCGGTAAGACACGAC
TTATCGCCACTGGCAGCAGCCACTGGTAACAGGATTAGCAGAGCGAGGTATGTAGGCGGTGCTACAGAGT
TCTTGAAGTGGTGGCCTAACTACGGCTACACTAGAAGAACAGTATTTGGTATCTGCGCTCTGCTGAAGCC
AGTTACCTTCGGAAAAAGAGTTGGTAGCTCTTGATCCGGCAAACAAACCACCGCTGGTAGCGGTGGTTTT
TTTGTTTGCAAGCAGCAGATTACGCGCAGAAAAAAAGGATCTCAAGAAGATCCTTTGATCTTTTCTACGG
GGTCTGACGCTCAGTGGAACGAAAACTCACGTTAAGGGATTTTGGTCATGAGATTATCAAAAAGGATCTT
CACCTAGATCCTTTTAAATTAAAAATGAAGTTTTAAATCAATCTAAAGTATATATGAGTAACCTGAGGCT
ATGGCAGGGCCTGCCGCCCCGACGTTGGCTGCGAGCCCTGGGCCTTCACCCGAACTTGGGGGGTGGGGTG
GGGAAAAGGAAGAAACGCGGGCGTATTGGCCCCAATGGGGTCTCGGTGGGGTATCGACAGAGTGCCAGCC
CTGGGACCGAACCCCGCGTTTATGAACAAACGACCCAACACCGTGCGTTTTATTCTGTCTTTTTATTGCC
GTCATAGCGCGGGTTCCTTCCGGTATTGTCTCCTTCCGTGTTTCAGTTAGCCTCCCCCTAGGGTGGGCGA
AGAACTCCAGCATGAGATCCCCGCGCTGGAGGATCATCCAGCCGGCGTCCCGGAAAACGATTCCGAAGCC
CAACCTTTCATAGAAGGCGGCGGTGGAATCGAAATCTCGTGATGGCAGGTTGGGCGTCGCTTGGTCGGTC
ATTTCGAACCCCAGAGTCCCGCTCAGAAGAACTCGTCAAGAAGGCGATAGAAGGCGATGCGCTGCGAATC
GGGAGCGGCGATACCGTAAAGCACGAGGAAGCGGTCAGCCCATTCGCCGCCAAGCTCTTCAGCAATATCA
CGGGTAGCCAACGCTATGTCCTGATAGCGGTCCGCCACACCCAGCCGGCCACAGTCGATGAATCCAGAAA
AGCGGCCATTTTCCACCATGATATTCGGCAAGCAGGCATCGCCATGAGTCACGACGAGATCCTCGCCGTC
GGGCATGCTCGCCTTGAGCCTGGCGAACAGTTCGGCTGGCGCGAGCCCCTGATGCTCTTCGTCCAGATCA
TCCTGATCGACAAGACCGGCTTCCATCCGAGTACGTGCTCGCTCGATGCGATGTTTCGCTTGGTGGTCGA
ATGGGCAGGTAGCCGGATCAAGCGTATGCAGCCGCCGCATTGCATCAGCCATGATGGATACTTTCTCGGC
AGGAGCAAGGTGAGATGACAGGAGATCCTGCCCCGGCACTTCGCCCAATAGCAGCCAGTCCCTTCCCGCT
TCAGTGACAACGTCGAGCACAGCTGCGCAAGGAACGCCCGTCGTGGCCAGCCACGATAGCCGCGCTGCCT
CGTCTTGCAGTTCATTCAGGGCACCGGACAGGTCGGTCTTGACAAAAAGAACCGGGCGCCCCTGCGCTGA
CAGCCGGAACACGGCGGCATCAGAGCAGCCGATTGTCTGTTGTGCCCAGTCATAGCCGAATAGCCTCTCC
ACCCAAGCGGCCGGAGAACCTGCGTGCAATCCATCTTGTTCAATCATACTCTTCCTTTTTCAATATTATT
GAAGCATTTATCAGGGTTATTGTCTCATGAGCGGATACATATTTGAATGTATTTAGAAAAATAAACAAAT
AGGGGTTCCGCGCACATTTCCCCGAAAAGTGCCACCTGAACGAAGCATCTGTGCTTCATTTTGTAGAACA
AAAATGCAACGCGAGAGCGCTAATTTTTCAAACAAAGAATCTGAGCTGCATTTTTACAGAACAGAAATGC
AACGCGAAAGCGCTATTTTACCAACGAAGAATCTGTGCTTCATTTTTGTAAAACAAAAATGCAACGCGAG
AGCGCTAATTTTTCAAACAAAGAATCTGAGCTGCATTTTTACAGAACAGAAATGCAACGCGAGAGCGCTA
TTTTACCAACAAAGAATCTATACTTCTTTTTTGTTCTACAAAAATGCATCCCGAGAGCGCTATTTTTCTA
ACAAAGCATCTTAGATTACTTTTTTTCTCCTTTGTGCGCTCTATAATGCAGTCTCTTGATAACTTTTTGC
ACTGTAGGTCCGTTAAGGTTAGAAGAAGGCTACTTTGGTGTCTATTTTCTCTTCCATAAAAAAAGCCTGA
CTCCACTTCCCGCGTTTACTGATTACTAGCGAAGCTGCGGGTGCATTTTTTCAAGATAAAGGCATCCCCG
ATTATATTCTATACCGATGTGGATTGCGCATACTTTGTGAACAGAAAGTGATAGCGTTGATGATTCTTCA
TTGGTCAGAAAATTATGAACGGTTTCTTCTATTTTGTCTCTATATACTACGTATAGGAAATGTTTACATT
TTCGTATTGTTTTCGATTCACTCTATGAATAGTTCTTACTACAATTTTTTTGTCTAAAGAGTAATACTAG
AGATAAACATAAAAAATGTAGAGGTCGAGTTTAGATGCAAGTTCAAGGAGCGAAAGGTGGATGGGTAGGT
TATATAGGGATATAGCACAGAGATATATAGCAAAGAGATACTTTTGAGCAATGTTTGTGGAAGCGGTATT
CGCAATATTTTAGTAGCTCGTTACAGTCCGGTGCGTTTTTGGTTTTTTGAAAGTGCGTCTTCAGAGCGCT
TTTGGTTTTCAAAAGCGCTCTGAAGTTCCTATACTTTCTAGAGAATAGGAACTTCGGAATAGGAACTTCA
AAGCGTTTCCGAAAACGAGCGCTTCCGAAAATGCAACGCGAGCTGCGCACATACAGCTCACTGTTCACGT
CGCACCTATATCTGCGTGTTGCCTGTATATATATATACATGAGAAGAACGGCATAGTGCGTGTTTATGCT
TAAATGCGTACTTATATGCGTCTATTTATGTAGGATGAAAGGTAGTCTAGTACCTCCTGTGATATTATCC
CATTCCATGCGGGGTATCGTATGCTTCCTTCAGCACTACCCTTTAGCTGTTCTATATGCTGCCACTCCTC
AATTGGATTAGTCTCATCCTTCAATGCTATCATTTCCTTTGATATTGGATCATACTAAGAAACCATTATT
ATCATGACATTAACCTATAAAAATAGGCGTATCACGAGGCCCTTTCGTCTCGCGCGTTTCGGTGATGACG
GTGAAAACCTCTGACACATGCAGCTCCCGGAGACGGTCACAGCTTGTCTGTAAGCGGATGCCGGGAGCAG
ACAAGCCCGTCAGGGCGCGTCAGCGGGTGTTGGCGGGTGTCGGGGCTGGCTTAACTATGCGGCATCAGAG
CAGATTGTACTGAGAGTGCACCATAGATCAACGACATTACTATATATATAATATAGGAAGCATTTAATAG
AACAGCATCGTAATATATGTGTACTTTGCAGTTATGACGCCAGATGGCAGTAGTGGAAGATATTCTTTAT
TGAAAAATAGCTTGTCACCTTACGTACAATCTTGATCCGGAGCTTTTCTTTTTTTGCCGATTAAGAATTA
ATTCGGTCGAAAAAAGAAAAGGAGAGGGCCAAGAGGGAGGGCATTGGTGACTATTGAGCACGTGAGTATA
CGTGATTAAGCACACAAAGGCAGCTTGGAGTATGTCTGTTATTAATTTCACAGGTAGTTCTGGTCCATTG
GTGAAAGTTTGCGGCTTGCAGAGCACAGAGGCCGCAGAATGTGCTCTAGATTCCGATGCTGACTTGCTGG
GTATTATATGTGTGCCCAATAGAAAGAGAACAATTGACCCGGTTATTGCAAGGAAAATTTCAAGTCTTGT
AAAAGCATATAAAAATAGTTCAGGCACTCCGAAATACTTGGTTGGCGTGTTTCGTAATCAACCTAAGGAG
GATGTTTTGGCTCTGGTCAATGATTACGGCATTGATATCGTCCAACTGCATGGAGATGAGTCGTGGCAAG
AATACCAAGAGTTCCTCGGTTTGCCAGTTATTAAAAGACTCGTATTTCCAAAAGACTGCAACATACTACT
CAGTGCAGCTTCACAGAAACCTCATTCGTTTATTCCCTTGTTTGATTCAGAAGCAGGTGGGACAGGTGAA
CTTTTGGATTGGAACTCGATTTCTGACTGGGTTGGAAGGCAAGAGAGCCCCGAAAGCTTACATTTTATGT
TAGCTGGTGGACTGACGCCAGAAAATGTTGGTGATGCGCTTAGATTAAATGGCGTTATTGGTGTTGATGT
AAGCGGAGGTGTGGAGACAAATGGTGTAAAAGACTCTAACAAAATAGCAAATTTCGTCAAAAATGCTAAG
AAATAGGTTATTACTGAGTAGTATTTATTTAAGTATTGTTTGTGCACTTGCCGATCTATGCGGTGTGAAA
TACCGCACAGATGCGTAAGGAGAAAATACCGCATCAGGAAATTGTAAGCGTTAATATTTTGTTAAAATTC
GCGTTAAATTTTTGTTAAATCAGCTCATTTTTTAACCAATAGGCCGAAATCGGCAAAATCCCTTATAAAT
CAAAAGAATAGACCGAGATAGGGT
[37 nt withheld, positions 7235-7271]
AAAGAACGTGGACTCCAACGTCAAAGG
[49 nt withheld, positions 7299-7347]
T
[91 nt withheld, positions 7349-7439]
G
[124 nt withheld, positions 7441-7564]
CCATTCGCCATTCAGGCTGCGCAACTGTTGGGAAGGGCGAT
Features (pLannotate 1.2.2; 23 found; start..end, strand, type, name):
     30..734     +  promoter       ADH1 promoter: S. cerevisiae ADH1; promoter for alcohol dehydrogenase 1
    762..1202    +  CDS            GAL4 DNA binding domain: DNA binding domain of the GAL4 transcriptional activator; Saccharomyces cerevisiae GAL4 (truncated)
   1213..1231    +  promoter       T7 promoter: promoter for bacteriophage T7 RNA polymerase
   1640..1687    +  terminator     T7 terminator: transcription terminator for bacteriophage T7 RNA polymerase
   1714..1901    +  terminator     ADH1 terminator: S. cerevisiae ADH1; transcription terminator for the S. cerevisiae alcohol dehydrogenase 1 (ADH1) gene
   1949..1965    -  protein_bind   lac operator: The lac repressor binds to the lac operator to inhibit transcription in E. coli. This inhibition can be relieved by adding lactose or isopropyl-β-D-thiogalactopyranoside (IPTG). lac repressor encoded by lacI
   1973..2003    -  promoter       lac promoter: promoter for the E. coli lac operon
   2018..2039    -  protein_bind   CAP binding site: CAP binding activates transcription in the presence of cAMP. E. coli catabolite activator protein
   2052..2144    -  CDS            lacI (fragment): lac repressor; lacI; The lac repressor binds to the lac operator to inhibit transcription in E. coli. This inhibition can be relieved by adding lactose or isopropyl-β-D-thiogalactopyranoside (IPTG).
   2327..2915    -  rep_origin     ori: high-copy-number ColE1/pMB1/pBR322/pUC origin of replication
   3137..3153    +  polyA_signal   bGH poly(A) signal (fragment): bovine growth hormone polyadenylation signal
   3244..3291    -  polyA_signal   HSV TK poly(A) signal: herpes simplex virus thymidine kinase polyadenylation signal (Cole and Stacy, 1985)
   3350..3502    -  CDS            ble (fragment): BLE_KLEPN - Experimental evidence at protein level: Swiss-Prot protein existence level 1. Binding protein with a strong affinity to the bleomycin family of antibiotics. Binds to CL990; an antimitotic-antibiotic compound. From Klebsiella pneumoniae.
   3523..4317    -  CDS            NeoR/KanR: aminoglycoside phosphotransferase from Tn5; aph(3')-II (or nptII); confers resistance to neomycin, kanamycin, and G418 (Geneticin®)
   4318..4422    -  promoter       AmpR promoter: bla
   4449..5791    -  rep_origin     2μ ori: yeast 2μ plasmid origin of replication
   5859..5894    +  CDS            rop (fragment): Rop protein, which maintains plasmids at low copy number; rop
   5996..6045    +  misc_feature   bom (fragment): basis of mobility region from pBR322
   6184..6331    +  promoter       TRP1 promoter: S. cerevisiae TRP1
   6332..7006    +  CDS            TRP1: phosphoribosylanthranilate isomerase, required for tryptophan biosynthesis; S. cerevisiae TRP1; yeast auxotrophic marker
   7057..7108    +  misc_feature   bom (fragment): basis of mobility region from pBR322
   7136..7564    -  rep_origin     f1 ori (sequence partly withheld): f1 bacteriophage origin of replication; arrow indicates direction of (+) strand synthesis
   7568..29      -  CDS            lacZα (fragment) (across the origin): LacZα fragment of β-galactosidase; lacZ fragment
