[The description below was written by a language model from this plasmid's Addgene catalogue record and pLannotate feature annotations shown in this document.]
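Description:
pTL376 is a yeast two-hybrid "bait" plasmid built on the pGBKT7 backbone and carrying OsaHIP36, an insert from rice (Oryza sativa). It is an E. coli–yeast shuttle vector. In bacteria it replicates at high copy from a ColE1/pUC-type origin and is selected with kanamycin through the Tn5 aminoglycoside phosphotransferase gene (NeoR/KanR), which is driven by the AmpR (bla) promoter. In Saccharomyces cerevisiae it is maintained episomally by the 2μ origin and selected by tryptophan prototrophy through the TRP1 marker and its own promoter. An f1 origin is also present, along with small remnants of lac, rop, bom and ble sequences that are backbone leftovers rather than functional parts.

The expression cassette uses the yeast ADH1 promoter to drive the GAL4 DNA-binding domain, followed by a T7 promoter, a roughly 400 nt unannotated interval, a T7 terminator and the ADH1 terminator. The feature table does not annotate the insert itself, but that gap is the only plausible location for OsaHIP36, presumably fused in frame downstream of the GAL4 DNA-binding domain as is usual for this backbone. The cloning method is not recorded. The T7 promoter also permits in vitro transcription of the insert without the GAL4 portion.

In a two-hybrid assay, the GAL4 DNA-binding domain fusion is co-expressed with a prey fused to an activation domain, and interaction between the two reconstitutes GAL4 activity at reporter genes. The associated publication concerns how a polymorphism in a conserved blast fungus effector alters the range of host targets it binds. This suggests the plasmid was used to test effector binding to this rice protein, although the record's stated purpose says only that it is a pGBKT7 yeast two-hybrid plasmid.
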