Addgene plasmid #168437: pTL376
Purpose: pGBKT7 yeast two-hybrid plasmid
Depositing lab: Sophien Kamoun. Depositing organization: Sainsbury Laboratory, Norwich. Publication: A single amino acid polymorphism in a conserved effector of the multihost blast fungus pathogen expands host-target binding spectrum. Bentham AR, Petit-Houdenot Y, Win J, Chuma I, Terauchi R, Banfield MJ, Kamoun S, Langner T. PLoS Pathog. 2021 Nov 10;17(11):e1009957. doi: 10.1371/journal.ppat.1009957. eCollection 2021 Nov. PubMed 34758051.
Backbone
  Vector backbone: pGBKT7
  Vector type: Yeast Expression
Growth in bacteria
  Bacterial resistance: Kanamycin, 50 μg/mL
  Growth temperature: 37°C
  Growth strain: DH5alpha
  Copy number: High Copy
Gene/Insert
  Gene/Insert name: OsaHIP36
  Species: Oryza sativa
  Cloning method: Unknown
Terms and licenses: Academic/Nonprofit Terms; Industry Terms: Not Available to Industry
How to cite: pTL376 was a gift from Sophien Kamoun (Addgene plasmid # 168437 ; http://n2t.net/addgene:168437 ; RRID:Addgene_168437)
