>Addgene plasmid #168437 | pTL376 | depositor partial sequence | sequence record 326537 | insert
GAATTCGCCGATCCGGTGGTGCTGCGCATGGAACTGCATTGCGCCGGCTGCGCCCAGAAAGTGAAAAAGA
GCATCAAACATCTGGCCGGCGTGGAAAGCGTGGCCGCAGATGTGGCCACCAATACCGTTGTGGTTGCCGG
TACCGCCGAAGCCGCAGCACTGAAAGCCCGCATCGAAGCCAAGACCAAAAAACCGGTGGAGGTGGTTAGC
GCAGGTGGTGGCGGTGCAGCAGCTAAAAAACCGGCCGCCGAACCGAAAGCCGTGAAAGATGACGGCGGCG
AGAAAAAAGACGCACAGGCCAAAGAAGAAAAAGGATCC
